>Addgene plasmid #106004 | Opto-GPR15 | addgene full sequence | sequence record 209612 | Addgene NGS Result
AATTGCATGAAGAATCTGCTTAGGGTTAGGCGTTTTGCGCTGCTTCGCGATGTACGGGCCAGATATACGC
GTTGACATTGATTATTGACTAGTTATTAATAGTAATCAATTACGGGGTCATTAGTTCATAGCCCATATAT
GGAGTTCCGCGTTACATAACTTACGGTAAATGGCCCGCCTGGCTGACCGCCCAACGACCCCCGCCCATTG
ACGTCAATAATGACGTATGTTCCCATAGTAACGCCAATAGGGACTTTCCATTGACGTCAATGGGTGGAGT
ATTTACGGTAAACTGCCCACTTGGCAGTACATCAAGTGTATCATATGCCAAGTACGCCCCCTATTGACGT
CAATGACGGTAAATGGCCCGCCTGGCATTATGCCCAGTACATGACCTTATGGGACTTTCCTACTTGGCAG
TACATCTACGTATTAGTCATCGCTATTACCATGGTGATGCGGTTTTGGCAGTACATCAATGGGCGTGGAT
AGCGGTTTGACTCACGGGGATTTCCAAGTCTCCACCCCATTGACGTCAATGGGAGTTTGTTTTGGCACCA
AAATCAACGGGACTTTCCAAAATGTCGTAACAACTCCGCCCCATTGACGCAAATGGGCGGTAGGCGTGTA
CGGTGGGAGGTCTATATAAGCAGAGCTCTCTGGCTAACTAGAGAACCCACTGCTTACTGGCTTATCGAAA
TTAATACGACTCACTATAGGGAGACACAAGCTGGCTAGCGTTTAAACGGGCCCTCTAGACTCGAGCACCA
TGAAAACGATCATCGCCCTGAGCTACATCTTCTGCCTGGTATTCGCCATGTACACCGATATAGAGATGAA
CAGGCTGGGAAAGGATAGCCTCATGAACGGGACCGAGGGCCCAAACTTCTACGTGCCTTTCTCCAACAAG
ACGGGCGTGGTGCGCAGCCCCTTCGAGGCCCCGCAGTACTACCTGGCGGAGCCATGGCAGTTCTCCATGC
TGGCCGCCTACATGTTCCTGCTGATCATGCTTGGCTTCCCCATCAACTTCCTCACGCTGTACGTCTTGCA
TTTCAAACCCGGCAGCCGAAGGCTGCTCAACTACATCCTGCTCAACCTGGCCGTGGCCGACCTCTTCATG
GTGTTCGGGGGCTTCACCACCACCCTCTACACCTCTCTGCACGGGTACTTCGTCTTTGGGCCCACGGGCT
GCAACCTGGAGGGCTTCTTTGCCACCTTGGGCGGTGAAATTGCACTGTGGTCCTTGGTGGTCCTGGCCAT
CGAGCGGTACGTGGTGGTGGTGTGGCCAGTCGTATCCAGGAAATTCAGAAGGACAGACTGTGCCATCATG
GGCGTCGCCTTCACCTGGGTCATGGCTCTGGCCTGTGCCGCGCCCCCCCTCGTCGGCTGGTCCAGGTACA
TCCCGGAGGGCATGCAGTGCTCGTGCGGGATTGACTACTACACGCCCCACGAGGAAACCAACAATGAGTC
GTTCGTCATCTACATGTTCGTGGTCCACTTCATCATCCCCCTGATTGTCATATTCTTCTGCTACGGATGC
ATTGCAAGGAAGCTGTGTGCCCATTACCAGCAATCAGGAAAGCACAACAAAAAGCTGAAGAAATCTATAC
GCATGGTGATCATCATGGTCATCGCTTTCCTAATCTGCTGGCTGCCCTACGCTGGGGTGGCGTTCTACAT
CTTCACCCATCAGGGCTCTGACTTTGGCCCCATCTTCATGACCATCCCGGCTTTCTTTGCCAAGACTTCT
GCCGTCTACAACCCCGTCATCTACATCATGATGAACAAGCAGTTCCGCCGGGCCATTGTCCACTGCTTGT
GCCCTTGCCTGAAAAACTATGACTTTGGGAGTAGCACTGAGACATCAGATAGTCACCTCACTAAGGCTCT
CTCCACCTTCATTCATGCAGAAGATTTTGCCAGGAGGAGGAAGAGGTCTGTGTCACTCACAGAAACCAGC
CAAGTGGCGCCTGCCTAAGAATTCCACCACACTGGACTAGTGGATCCGAGCTCGGTACCAAGCTTAAGTT
TAAACCGCTGATCAGCCTCGACTGTGCCTTCTAGTTGCCAGCCATCTGTTGTTTGCCCCTCCCCCGTGCC
TTCCTTGACCCTGGAAGGTGCCACTCCCACTGTCCTTTCCTAATAAAATGAGGAAATTGCATCGCATTGT
CTGAGTAGGTGTCATTCTATTCTGGGGGGTGGGGTGGGGCAGGACAGCAAGGGGGAGGATTGGGAAGAGA
ATAGCAGGCATGCTGGGGATGCGGTGGGCTCTATGGCTTCTGAGGCGGAAAGAACCAGCTGGGGCTCTAG
GGGGTATCCCC
[124 nt withheld, positions 2322-2445]
C
[91 nt withheld, positions 2447-2537]
A
[49 nt withheld, positions 2539-2587]
CCTTTGACGTTGGAGTCCACGTTCTTT
[37 nt withheld, positions 2615-2651]
ACCCTATCTCGGTCTATTCTTTTGATTTATAAGGGATTTTGCCGATTTCGGCCTATTGGTTAAAAAATGA
GCTGATTTAACAAAAATTTAACGCGAATTAATTCTGTGGAATGTGTGTCAGTTAGGGTGTGGAAAGTCCC
CAGGCTCCCCAGCAGGCAGAAGTATGCAAAGCATGCATCTCAATTAGTCAGCAACCAGGTGTGGAAAGTC
CCCAGGCTCCCCAGCAGGCAGAAGTATGCAAAGCATGCATCTCAATTAGTCAGCAACCATAGTCCCGCCC
CTAACTCCGCCCATCCCGCCCCTAACTCCGCCCAGTTCCGCCCATTCTCCGCCCCATGGCTGACTAATTT
TTTTTATTTATGCAGAGGCCGAGGCCGCCTCTGCCTCTGAGCTATTCCAGAAGTAGTGAGGAGGCTTTTT
TGGAGGCCTAGGCTTTTGCAAAAAGCTCCCGGGAGCTTGTATATCCATTTTCGGATCTGATCAAGAGACA
GGATGAGGATCGTTTCGCATGATTGAACAAGATGGATTGCACGCAGGTTCTCCGGCCGCTTGGGTGGAGA
GGCTATTCGGCTATGACTGGGCACAACAGACAATCGGCTGCTCTGATGCCGCCGTGTTCCGGCTGTCAGC
GCAGGGGCGCCCGGTTCTTTTTGTCAAGACCGACCTGTCCGGTGCCCTGAATGAACTGCAGGACGAGGCA
GCGCGGCTATCGTGGCTGGCCACGACGGGCGTTCCTTGCGCAGCTGTGCTCGACGTTGTCACTGAAGCGG
GAAGGGACTGGCTGCTATTGGGCGAAGTGCCGGGGCAGGATCTCCTGTCATCTCACCTTGCTCCTGCCGA
GAAAGTATCCATCATGGCTGATGCAATGCGGCGGCTGCATACGCTTGATCCGGCTACCTGCCCATTCGAC
CACCAAGCGAAACATCGCATCGAGCGAGCACGTACTCGGATGGAAGCCGGTCTTGTCGATCAGGATGATC
TGGACGAAGAACATCAGGGGCTCGCGCCAGCCGAACTGTTCGCCAGGCTCAAGGCGCGCATGCCCGACGG
CGAGGATCTCGTCGTGACCCATGGCGATGCCTGCTTGCCGAATATCATGGTGGAAAATGGCCGCTTTTCT
GGATTCATCGACTGTGGCCGGCTGGGTGTGGCGGACCGCTATCAGGACATAGCGTTGGCTACCCGTGATA
TTGCTGAAGAACTTGGCGGCGAATGGGCTGACCGCTTCCTCGTGCTTTACGGTATCGCCGCTCCCGATTC
GCAGCGCATCGCCTTCTATCGCCTTCTTGACGAGTTCTTCTGAGCGGGACTCTGGGGTTCGAAATGACCG
ACCAAGCGACGCCCAACCTGCCATCACGAGATTTCGATTCCACCGCCGCCTTCTATGAAAGGTTGGGCTT
CGGAATCGTTTTCCGGGACGCCGGCTGGATGATCCTCCAGCGCGGGGATCTCATGCTGGAGTTCTTCGCC
CACCCCAACTTGTTTATTGCAGCTTATAATGGTTACAAATAAAGCAATAGCATCACAAATTTCACAAATA
AAGCATTTTTTTCACTGCATTCTAGTTGTGGTTTGTCCAAACTCATCAATGTATCTTATCATGTCTGTAT
ACCGTCGACCTCTAGCTAGAGCTTGGCGTAATCATGGTCATAGCTGTTTCCTGTGTGAAATTGTTATCCG
CTCACAATTCCACACAACATACGAGCCGGAAGCATAAAGTGTAAAGCCTGGGGTGCCTAATGAGTGAGCT
AACTCACATTAATTGCGTTGCGCTCACTGCCCGCTTTCCAGTCGGGAAACCTGTCGTGCCAGCTGCATTA
ATGAATCGGCCAACGCGCGGGGAGAGGCGGTTTGCGTATTGGGCGCTCTTGCGCTTCCTCGCTCACTGAC
TCGCTGCGCTCGGTCGTTCGGCTGCGGCGAGCGGTATCAGCTCACTCAAAGGCGGTAATACGGTTATCCA
CAGAATCAGGGGATAACGCAGGAAAGAACATGTGAGCAAAAGGCCAGCAAAAGGCCAGGAACCGTAAAAA
GGCCGCGTTGCTGGCGTTTTTCCATAGGCTCCGCCCCCCTGACGAGCATCACAAAAATCGACGCTCAAGT
CAGAGGTGGCGAAACCCGACAGGACTATAAAGATACCAGGCGTTTCCCCCTGGAAGCTCCCTCGTGCGCT
CTCCTGTTCCGACCCTGCCGCTTACCGGATACCTGTCCGCCTTTCTCCCTTCGGGAAGCGTGGCGCTTTC
TCATAGCTCACGCTGTAGGTATCTCAGTTCGGTGTAGGTCGTTCGCTCCAAGCTGGGCTGTGTGCACGAA
CCCCCCGTTCAGCCCGACCGCTGCGCCTTATCCGGTAACTATCGTCTTGAGTCCAACCCGGTAAGACACG
ACTTATCGCCACTGGCAGCAGCCACTGGTAACAGGATTAGCAGAGCGAGGTATGTAGGCGGTGCTACAGA
GTTCTTGAAGTGGTGGCCTAACTACGGCTACACTAGAAGAACAGTATTTGGTATCTGCGCTCTGCTGAAG
CCAGTTACCTTCGGAAAAAGAGTTGGTAGCTCTTGATCCGGCAAACAAACCACCGCTGGTAGCGGTGGTT
TTTTTGTTTGCAAGCAGCAGATTACGCGCAGAAAAAAAGGATCTCAAGAAGATCCTTTGATCTTTTCTAC
GGGGTCTGACGCTCAGTGGAACGAAAACTCACGTTAAGGGATTTTGGTCATGAGATTATCAAAAAGGATC
TTCACCTAGATCCTTTTAAATTAAAAATGAAGTTTTAAATCAATCTAAAGTATATATGAGTAAACTTGGT
CTGACAGTTACCAATGCTTAATCAGTGAGGCACCTATCTCAGCGATCTGTCTATTTCGTTCATCCATAGT
TGCCTGACTCCCCGTCGTGTAGATAACTACGATACGGGAGGGCTTACCATCTGGCCCCAGTGCTGCAATG
ATACCGCGGGACCCACGCTCACCGGCTCCAGATTTATCAGCAATAAACCAGCCAGCCGGAAGGGCCGAGC
GCAGAAGTGGTCCTGCAACTTTATCCGCCTCCATCCAGTCTATTAATTGTTGCCGGGAAGCTAGAGTAAG
TAGTTCGCCAGTTAATAGTTTGCGCAACGTTGTTGCCATTGCTACAGGCATCGTGGTGTCACGCTCGTCG
TTTGGTATGGCTTCATTCAGCTCCGGTTCCCAACGATCAAGGCGAGTTACATGATCCCCCATGTTGTGCA
AAAAAGCGGTTAGCTCCTTCGGTCCTCCGATCGTTGTCAGAAGTAAGTTGGCCGCAGTGTTATCACTCAT
GGTTATGGCAGCACTGCATAATTCTCTTACTGTCATGCCATCCGTAAGATGCTTTTCTGTGACTGGTGAG
TACTCAACCAAGTCATTCTGAGAATAGTGTATGCGGCGACCGAGTTGCTCTTGCCCGGCGTCAATACGGG
ATAATACCGCGCCACATAGCAGAACTTTAAAAGTGCTCATCATTGGAAAACGTTCTTCGGGGCGAAAACT
CTCAAGGATCTTACCACTGTTGAGATCCAGTTCGATGTAACCCACTCGTGCACCCAACTGATCTTCAGCA
TCTTTTACTTTCACCAGCGTTTCTGGGTGAGCAAAAACAGGAAGGCAAAATGCCGCAAAAAAGGGAATAA
GGGCGACACGGAAATGTTGAATACTCATACTCTTCCTTTTTCAATATTATTGAAGCATTTATCAGGGTTA
TTGTCTCATGAGCGGATACATATTTGAATGTATTTAGAAAAATAAACAAATAGGGGTTCCGCGCACATTT
CCCCGAAAAGTGCCACCTGACGTCGACGGATCGGGAGATCTCCCGATCCCCTATGGTGCACTCTCAGTAC
AATCTGCTCTGATGCCGCATAGTTAAGCCAGTATCTGCTCCCTGCTTGTGTGTTGGAGGTCGCTGAGTAG
TGCGCGAGCAAAATTTAAGCTACAACAAGGCAAGGCTTGACCGAC
Features (pLannotate 1.2.2; 20 found; start..end, strand, type, name):
     74..453     +  enhancer       CMV enhancer: human cytomegalovirus immediate early enhancer
    454..657     +  promoter       CMV promoter: human cytomegalovirus (CMV) immediate early promoter
    653..686     +  LTR            5' LTR (truncated) (fragment): truncated 5' long terminal repeat (LTR) from HIV-1
    702..720     +  promoter       T7 promoter: promoter for bacteriophage T7 RNA polymerase
    863..1975    +  CDS            RHO: OPSD_BOVIN - Experimental evidence at protein level: Swiss-Prot protein existence level 1. Photoreceptor required for image-forming vision at low light intensity. Required for photoreceptor cell viability after birth (By similarity). Light-induced isomerization of 11-cis to all-trans retinal triggers a conformational change that activates signaling via G- proteins (PubMed:10926528, PubMed:12044163, PubMed:11972040, PubMed:16908857, PubMed:16586416, PubMed:17060607, PubMed:17449675, PubMed:18818650, PubMed:21389983, PubMed:22198838, PubMed:23579341, PubMed:25205354, PubMed:27458239). Subsequent
   2052..2163    +  polyA_signal   bGH poly(A) signal: bovine growth hormone polyadenylation signal
   2280..2301    +  promoter       SV40 promoter (fragment): SV40 enhancer and early promoter
   2322..2750    +  rep_origin     f1 ori (sequence partly withheld): f1 bacteriophage origin of replication; arrow indicates direction of (+) strand synthesis
   2764..3093    +  promoter       SV40 promoter: SV40 enhancer and early promoter
   3160..3951    +  CDS            neo: KKA2_KLEPN - Also known as kan, nptII. Experimental evidence at protein level: Swiss-Prot protein existence level 1. Resistance to kanamycin, neomycin, paromomycin, ribostamycin, butirosin and gentamicin B. From Klebsiella pneumoniae.
   3975..4133    +  CDS            ble (fragment): BLE_KLEPN - Experimental evidence at protein level: Swiss-Prot protein existence level 1. Binding protein with a strong affinity to the bleomycin family of antibiotics. Binds to CL990; an antimitotic-antibiotic compound. From Klebsiella pneumoniae.
   4128..4249    +  polyA_signal   SV40 poly(A) signal: SV40 polyadenylation signal
   4322..4338    -  protein_bind   lac operator: The lac repressor binds to the lac operator to inhibit transcription in E. coli. This inhibition can be relieved by adding lactose or isopropyl-β-D-thiogalactopyranoside (IPTG). lac repressor encoded by lacI
   4346..4376    -  promoter       lac promoter: promoter for the E. coli lac operon
   4391..4412    -  protein_bind   CAP binding site: CAP binding activates transcription in the presence of cAMP. E. coli catabolite activator protein
   4425..4517    -  CDS            lacI (fragment): lac repressor; lacI; The lac repressor binds to the lac operator to inhibit transcription in E. coli. This inhibition can be relieved by adding lactose or isopropyl-β-D-thiogalactopyranoside (IPTG).
   4700..5288    -  rep_origin     ori: high-copy-number ColE1/pMB1/pBR322/pUC origin of replication
   5459..6319    -  CDS            AmpR: β-lactamase; bla; confers resistance to ampicillin, carbenicillin, and related antibiotics
   6320..6424    -  promoter       AmpR promoter: bla
   6483..6535    -  misc_feature   bom (fragment): basis of mobility region from pBR322
