[The description below was written by a language model from this plasmid's Addgene catalogue record and pLannotate feature annotations shown in this document.]
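Description:
Opto-GPR15 is a mammalian expression plasmid built on the pcDNA3.1(-) backbone that encodes a light-activatable chimeric G-protein coupled receptor. The roughly 1.2 kb insert combines bovine rhodopsin with the human orphan receptor GPR15 (also known as BOB). The automated annotation recognises the open reading frame as bovine rhodopsin, consistent with rhodopsin providing much of the scaffold, but neither the record nor the feature table says which segments derive from GPR15. The chimera carries an N-terminal VSV-G epitope and a C-terminal rhodopsin 1D4 epitope, both of which allow antibody-based detection; these tags are listed in the catalogue fields but are not separately annotated.

Expression is driven by the human cytomegalovirus immediate early enhancer and promoter and terminated by the bovine growth hormone polyadenylation signal. A T7 promoter lies upstream of the coding sequence. A second cassette, made up of the SV40 early promoter, the neomycin phosphotransferase gene and the SV40 polyadenylation signal, permits G418 selection of stably transfected mammalian cells. In E. coli the plasmid is maintained at high copy through a ColE1/pUC-type origin with ampicillin selection via β-lactamase, and an f1 origin is also present. Short hits to an HIV-1 LTR, ble, lacI and bom are labelled as fragments and are probably residual backbone sequence or annotation artefacts rather than functional parts.

The construct belongs to a study on optical functionalization of human Class A orphan GPCRs, where such rhodopsin chimeras were expressed in cultured cells. The depositor notes that it was assembled in two steps and that the flanking cloning sites cannot be reused for subcloning.
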