Addgene plasmid #106004: Opto-GPR15
Purpose: Expression of a chimeric G-protein coupled receptor (Rhodopsin-GPR15; Opto-GPR15; A6)
Depositing lab: Harald Janovjak. Depositing organization: Institute of Science and Technology Austria (I.S.T. Austria). Publication: Optical functionalization of human Class A orphan G-protein-coupled receptors. Morri M, Sanchez-Romero I, Tichy AM, Kainrath S, Gerrard EJ, Hirschfeld PP, Schwarz J, Janovjak H. Nat Commun. 2018 May 16;9(1):1950. doi: 10.1038/s41467-018-04342-1. PubMed 29769519.
Backbone
  Vector backbone: pcDNA3.1-
  Backbone manufacturer: Invitrogen
  Backbone size w/o insert (bp): 5427
  Vector type: Mammalian Expression
  Selectable markers: Neomycin (select with G418)
Growth in bacteria
  Bacterial resistance: Ampicillin, 100 μg/mL
  Growth temperature: 37°C
  Growth strain: DH5alpha
  Copy number: High Copy
Gene/Insert
  Gene/Insert name: Opto-GPR15
  Species: H. sapiens (human), B. taurus (bovine)
  Insert size (bp): 1209
  Mutation: Chimeric receptor protein
  Entrez Gene: GPR15 (a.k.a. BOB)
  Promoter: CMV
  Tag / fusion protein: VSV-G (N terminal on insert); Rhodopsin-1D4 (C terminal on insert)
  Cloning method: Restriction Enzyme; 5′ cloning site unknown (unknown if destroyed); 3′ cloning site unknown (unknown if destroyed)
  Sequencing primers: 5′ CMV_F (CGCAAATGGGCGGTAGGCGTG); 3′ pcDNA_R (CAACAGATGGCTGGCAAC)
Terms and licenses: Academic/Nonprofit Terms; Industry Terms: Not Available to Industry
Depositor comments: two step cloning; 5' and 3' sites cannot be used for (sub)cloning
How to cite: Opto-GPR15 was a gift from Harald Janovjak (Addgene plasmid # 106004 ; http://n2t.net/addgene:106004 ; RRID:Addgene_106004)
