>Addgene plasmid #106004 | Opto-GPR15 | depositor partial sequence | sequence record 200767 | Opto-GPR15
ATGAAAACGATCATCGCCCTGAGCTACATCTTCTGCCTGGTATTCGCCATGTACACCGATATAGAGATGA
ACAGGCTGGGAAAGGATAGCCTCATGAACGGGACCGAGGGCCCAAACTTCTACGTGCCTTTCTCCAACAA
GACGGGCGTGGTGCGCAGCCCCTTCGAGGCCCCGCAGTACTACCTGGCGGAGCCATGGCAGTTCTCCATG
CTGGCCGCCTACATGTTCCTGCTGATCATGCTTGGCTTCCCCATCAACTTCCTCACGCTGTACGTCTTGC
ATTTCAAACCCGGCAGCCGAAGGCTGCTCAACTACATCCTGCTCAACCTGGCCGTGGCCGACCTCTTCAT
GGTGTTCGGGGGCTTCACCACCACCCTCTACACCTCTCTGCACGGGTACTTCGTCTTTGGGCCCACGGGC
TGCAACCTGGAGGGCTTCTTTGCCACCTTGGGCGGTGAAATTGCACTGTGGTCCTTGGTGGTCCTGGCCA
TCGAGCGGTACGTGGTGGTGGTGTGGCCAGTCGTATCCAGGAAATTCAGAAGGACAGACTGTGCCATCAT
GGGCGTCGCCTTCACCTGGGTCATGGCTCTGGCCTGTGCCGCGCCCCCCCTCGTCGGCTGGTCCAGGTAC
ATCCCGGAGGGCATGCAGTGCTCGTGCGGGATTGACTACTACACGCCCCACGAGGAAACCAACAATGAGT
CGTTCGTCATCTACATGTTCGTGGTCCACTTCATCATCCCCCTGATTGTCATATTCTTCTGCTACGGATG
CATTGCAAGGAAGCTGTGTGCCCATTACCAGCAATCAGGAAAGCACAACAAAAAGCTGAAGAAATCTATA
CGCATGGTGATCATCATGGTCATCGCTTTCCTAATCTGCTGGCTGCCCTACGCTGGGGTGGCGTTCTACA
TCTTCACCCATCAGGGCTCTGACTTTGGCCCCATCTTCATGACCATCCCGGCTTTCTTTGCCAAGACTTC
TGCCGTCTACAACCCCGTCATCTACATCATGATGAACAAGCAGTTCCGCCGGGCCATTGTCCACTGCTTG
TGCCCTTGCCTGAAAAACTATGACTTTGGGAGTAGCACTGAGACATCAGATAGTCACCTCACTAAGGCTC
TCTCCACCTTCATTCATGCAGAAGATTTTGCCAGGAGGAGGAAGAGGTCTGTGTCACTCACAGAAACCAG
CCAAGTGGCGCCTGCCTAA
